Addgene plasmid #143002: TFORF2829
Purpose: Lentiviral vector for overexpressing transcription factor ORFs with unique 24-bp barcodes. Barcodes facilitate identification of transcription factors in pooled screens.
Depositing lab: Feng Zhang. Depositing organization: Broad Institute. Publication: A transcription factor atlas of directed differentiation. Joung J, Ma S, Tay T, Geiger-Schuller KR, Kirchgatterer PC, Verdine VK, Guo B, Arias-Garcia MA, Allen WE, Singh A, Kuksenko O, Abudayyeh OO, Gootenberg JS, Fu Z, Macrae RK, Buenrostro JD, Regev A, Zhang F. Cell. 2023 Jan 5;186(1):209-229.e26. doi: 10.1016/j.cell.2022.11.026. PubMed 36608654.
Backbone
  Vector backbone: pLX_TRC317
  Backbone manufacturer: Broad Institute Genetic Perturbation Platform
  Backbone size w/o insert (bp): 8264
  Vector type: Mammalian Expression, Lentiviral
  Selectable markers: Puromycin
Growth in bacteria
  Bacterial resistance: Ampicillin, 100 μg/mL
  Growth temperature: 37°C
  Growth strain: NEB Stable
  Copy number: High Copy
Gene/Insert
  Gene/Insert name: IKZF3
  Species: H. sapiens (human)
  Insert size (bp): 1514
  Entrez Gene: IKZF3 (a.k.a. AIO, AIOLOS, IMD84, ZNFN1A3)
  Promoter: EF1a
  Cloning method: Unknown
  Sequencing primers: 5′ GGGTGGAGACTGAAGTTAGGCCAG; 3′ CACATAGCGTAAAAGGAGCAACATAG
Terms and licenses: Academic/Nonprofit Terms; Industry Terms: Not Available to Industry
Depositor comments: NM_183230,ENST00000350532 . The transcription factor ORF portion of this plasmid was synthesized by Genewiz. Please test multiple small colonies in case of plasmid recombination. To make this collection available in a timely manner, a portion of this collection was not fully sequenced by Addgene. If an Addgene verified full plasmid sequence is not available, please contact us prior to placing an order to request the full sequence.
How to cite: TFORF2829 was a gift from Feng Zhang (Addgene plasmid # 143002 ; http://n2t.net/addgene:143002 ; RRID:Addgene_143002)
