[The description below was written by a language model from this plasmid's Addgene catalogue record and pLannotate feature annotations shown in this document.]
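Description:
TFORF2829 is a third-generation-style, self-inactivating lentiviral expression plasmid built on the pLX_TRC317 backbone and carrying the human transcription factor IKZF3 (Aiolos), a regulator of lymphocyte, and especially B-cell, differentiation. It belongs to a barcoded library of transcription factor ORFs in which each clone carries a unique 24-bp barcode, so that the factor present in a given cell can be identified in pooled overexpression screens. The barcode is not annotated as its own feature in the table. The ORF corresponds to a specific IKZF3 transcript isoform named in the depositor comments and was produced by gene synthesis.

In the 9.8 kb sequenced record, the viral genome is transcribed from an RSV promoter fused to a truncated HIV-1 5' LTR, followed by the Ψ packaging signal, a gag fragment and the RRE for Rev-dependent export. Downstream, an SV40 early promoter drives puromycin N-acetyltransferase for selecting transduced mammalian cells, and a cPPT/CTS aids nuclear import of the provirus. The EF-1α promoter then drives constitutive expression of the IKZF3 coding sequence, which is followed by a short U6 promoter fragment, a WPRE that enhances transcript stability and expression, and the ΔU3 3' LTR that inactivates LTR promoter activity after integration. An SV40 poly(A) signal lies beyond the LTR.

The bacterial portion provides a high-copy ColE1/pUC origin, ampicillin resistance and an f1 origin, along with residual lac, T7 and T3 elements. The depositor notes that the plasmid may recombine during propagation, as is common with LTR-containing vectors. Producing virus requires separately supplied packaging and envelope functions, since only fragments of the viral genes are present.
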