Features (pLannotate 1.2.2; 31 found; start..end, strand, type, name):
      1..1179    +  promoter       EF-1α promoter: strong constitutive promoter for human elongation factor EF-1α
   1196..2605    +  CDS            IKZF3 (fragment): IKZF3_HUMAN - Also known as ZNFN1A3. Experimental evidence at protein level: Swiss-Prot protein existence level 1. Transcription factor that plays an important role in the regulation of lymphocyte differentiation. Plays an essential role in regulation of B-cell differentiation, proliferation and maturation to an effector state. Involved in regulating BCL2 expression and controlling apoptosis in T-cells in an IL2-dependent manner. From Homo sapiens (Human).
   2621..2674    +  promoter       U6 promoter (fragment): RNA polymerase III promoter for human U6 snRNA
   2716..3304    +  misc_feature   WPRE: woodchuck hepatitis virus posttranscriptional regulatory element
   3355..3374    +  misc_feature   cPPT/CTS (fragment): central polypurine tract and central termination sequence of HIV-1
   3376..3609    +  LTR            3' LTR (ΔU3): self-inactivating 3' long terminal repeat (LTR) from HIV-1
   3687..3808    +  polyA_signal   SV40 poly(A) signal: SV40 polyadenylation signal
   3848..3983    +  rep_origin     SV40 ori: SV40 origin of replication
   4004..4022    -  promoter       T7 promoter: promoter for bacteriophage T7 RNA polymerase
   4030..4185    +  CDS            lacZα (fragment): LacZα fragment of β-galactosidase; lacZ fragment
   4190..4618    +  rep_origin     f1 ori (sequence partly withheld): f1 bacteriophage origin of replication; arrow indicates direction of (+) strand synthesis
   4671..4775    +  promoter       AmpR promoter: bla
   4776..5636    +  CDS            AmpR: β-lactamase; bla; confers resistance to ampicillin, carbenicillin, and related antibiotics
   5807..6395    +  rep_origin     ori: high-copy-number ColE1/pMB1/pBR322/pUC origin of replication
   6578..6670    +  CDS            lacI (fragment): lac repressor; lacI; The lac repressor binds to the lac operator to inhibit transcription in E. coli. This inhibition can be relieved by adding lactose or isopropyl-β-D-thiogalactopyranoside (IPTG).
   6683..6704    +  protein_bind   CAP binding site: CAP binding activates transcription in the presence of cAMP. E. coli catabolite activator protein
   6719..6749    +  promoter       lac promoter: promoter for the E. coli lac operon
   6757..6773    +  protein_bind   lac operator: The lac repressor binds to the lac operator to inhibit transcription in E. coli. This inhibition can be relieved by adding lactose or isopropyl-β-D-thiogalactopyranoside (IPTG). lac repressor encoded by lacI
   6818..6836    +  promoter       T3 promoter: promoter for bacteriophage T3 RNA polymerase
   6864..7090    +  promoter       RSV promoter: Rous sarcoma virus enhancer/promoter
   7091..7271    +  LTR            5' LTR (truncated): truncated 5' long terminal repeat (LTR) from HIV-1
   7318..7443    +  misc_feature   HIV-1 Ψ: packaging signal of human immunodeficiency virus type 1
   7427..7790    +  CDS            HIV-1 gag (fragment): gag protein from human immunodeficiency virus 1; gag
   7936..8169    +  misc_feature   RRE: The Rev response element (RRE) of HIV-1 allows for Rev-dependent mRNA export from the nucleus to the cytoplasm.
   8546..8572    +  CDS            Rev (fragment): human immunodeficiency virus 1 (HIV-1) Rev protein; rev; enhances nuclear export of unspliced and incompletely spliced viral mRNAs
   8579..8602    +  promoter       SV40 promoter (fragment): SV40 early promoter
   8603..8674    +  promoter       SV40 promoter (fragment): SV40 enhancer and early promoter
   8698..8833    +  rep_origin     SV40 ori: SV40 origin of replication
   8879..9475    +  CDS            PuroR (fragment): puromycin N-acetyltransferase; pac from Streptomyces; confers resistance to puromycin
   9524..9641    +  misc_feature   cPPT/CTS: central polypurine tract and central termination sequence of HIV-1
   9706..9772    +  CDS            small t antigen (fragment): SV40 (simian virus 40) small t antigen
>Addgene plasmid #143002 | TFORF2829 | addgene full sequence | sequence record 353559 | Addgene NGS Result
GGCTCCGGTGCCCGTCAGTGGGCAGAGCGCACATCGCCCACAGTCCCCGAGAAGTTGGGGGGAGGGGTCG
GCAATTGAACCGGTGCCTAGAGAAGGTGGCGCGGGGTAAACTGGGAAAGTGATGTCGTGTACTGGCTCCG
CCTTTTTCCCGAGGGTGGGGGAGAACCGTATATAAGTGCAGTAGTCGCCGTGAACGTTCTTTTTCGCAAC
GGGTTTGCCGCCAGAACACAGGTAAGTGCCGTGTGTGGTTCCCGCGGGCCTGGCCTCTTTACGGGTTATG
GCCCTTGCGTGCCTTGAATTACTTCCACCTGGCTGCAGTACGTGATTCTTGATCCCGAGCTTCGGGTTGG
AAGTGGGTGGGAGAGTTCGAGGCCTTGCGCTTAAGGAGCCCCTTCGCCTCGTGCTTGAGTTGAGGCCTGG
CCTGGGCGCTGGGGCCGCCGCGTGCGAATCTGGTGGCACCTTCGCGCCTGTCTCGCTGCTTTCGATAAGT
CTCTAGCCATTTAAAATTTTTGATGACCTGCTGCGACGCTTTTTTTCTGGCAAGATAGTCTTGTAAATGC
GGGCCAAGATCTGCACACTGGTATTTCGGTTTTTGGGGCCGCGGGCGGCGACGGGGCCCGTGCGTCCCAG
CGCACATGTTCGGCGAGGCGGGGCCTGCGAGCGCGGCCACCGAGAATCGGACGGGGGTAGTCTCAAGCTG
GCCGGCCTGCTCTGGTGCCTGGCCTCGCGCCGCCGTGTATCGCCCCGCCCTGGGCGGCAAGGCTGGCCCG
GTCGGCACCAGTTGCGTGAGCGGAAAGATGGCCGCTTCCCGGCCCTGCTGCAGGGAGCTCAAAATGGAGG
ACGCGGCGCTCGGGAGAGCGGGCGGGTGAGTCACCCACACAAAGGAAAAGGGCCTTTCCGTCCTCAGCCG
TCGCTTCATGTGACTCCACGGAGTACCGGGCGCCGTCCAGGCACCTCGATTAGTTCTCGAGCTTTTGGAG
TACGTCGTCTTTAGGTTGGGGGGAGGGGTTTTATGCGATGGAGTTTCCCCACACTGAGTGGGTGGAGACT
GAAGTTAGGCCAGCTTGGCACTTGATGTAATTCTCCTTGGAATTTGCCCTTTTTGAGTTTGGATCTTGGT
TCATTCTCAAGCCTCAGACAGTGGTTCAAAGTTTTTTTCTTCCATTTCAGGTGTCGTGAGGCTAGCACCG
CCACCATGGAAGATATACAAACAAATGCGGAACTGAAAAGCACTCAGGAGCAGTCTGTGCCCGCAGAAAG
TGCAGCGGTTTTGAATGACTACAGTTTAACCAAATCTCATGAAATGGAAAATGTGGACAGTGGAGAAGGC
CCAGCCAATGAAGATGAAGACATAGGAGATGATTCAATGAAAGTGAAAGATGAATACAGTGAAAGAGATG
AGAATGTTTTAAAGTCAGAACCCATGGGAAATGCAGAAGAGCCTGAAATCCCTTACAGCTATTCAAGAGA
ATATAATGAATATGAAAACATTAAGTTGGAGAGACATGTTGTCTCATTCGATAGTAGCAGGCCAACCAGT
GGAAAGATGAACTGCGATGTGTGTGGATTATCCTGCATCAGCTTCAATGTCTTAATGGTTCATAAGCGAA
GCCATACTGGTGAACGCCCATTCCAGTGTAATCAGTGTGGGGCATCTTTTACTCAGAAAGGTAACCTCCT
CCGCCACATTAAACTGCACACAGGGGAAAAACCTTTTAAGTGTCACCTCTGCAACTATGCATGCCAAAGA
AGAGATGCGCTCACGGGGCATCTTAGGACACATTCTGTGGAGAAACCCTACAAATGTGAGTTTTGTGGAA
GGAGTTACAAGCAGAGAAGTTCCCTTGAGGAGCACAAGGAGCGCTGCCGTACATTTCTTCAGAGCACTGA
CCCAGGGGACACTGGTGAGAAGCGCCACTGCTTTGATGTCAACTATAATTCAAGTTACATGTATGAGAAA
GAGAGTGAGCTCATACAGACCCGCATGATGGACCAAGCCATCAATAACGCCATCAGCTATCTTGGCGCCG
AAGCCCTGCGCCCCTTGGTCCAGACACCGCCTGCTCCCACCTCGGAGATGGTTCCAGTTATCAGCAGCAT
GTATCCCATAGCCCTCACCCGGGCTGAGATGTCAAACGGTGCCCCTCAAGAGCTGGAAAAGAAAAGCATC
CACCTTCCAGAGAAGAGCGTGCCTTCTGAGAGAGGCCTCTCTCCCAACAATAGTGGCCACGACTCCACGG
ACACTGACAGCAACCATGAAGAACGCCAGAATCACATCTATCAGCAAAATCACATGGTCCTGTCTCGGGC
CCGCAATGGGATGCCACTTCTGAAGGAGGTTCCCCGCTCTTACGAACTCCTCAAGCCCCCGCCCATCTGC
CCAAGAGACTCCGTCAAAGTGATCAACAAGGAAGGGGAGGTGATGGATGTGTATCGGTGTGACCACTGCC
GCGTCCTCTTCCTGGACTATGTGATGTTCACGATTCACATGGGCTGCCACGGCTTCCGTGACCCTTTCGA
GTGTAACATGTGTGGATATCGAAGCCATGATCGGTATGAGTTCTCGTCTCACATAGCCAGAGGAGAACAC
AGAGCCCTGCTGAAGTAGTAATGAACTAGTCCGTAACTTGAAAGTATTTCGATTTCTTGGCTTTATATAT
CTTGTGGAAAGGACGACTTTAGTGAATGTAAGGTGAGTGCACGCGTTAAGTCGACAATCAACCTCTGGAT
TACAAAATTTGTGAAAGATTGACTGGTATTCTTAACTATGTTGCTCCTTTTACGCTATGTGGATACGCTG
CTTTAATGCCTTTGTATCATGCTATTGCTTCCCGTATGGCTTTCATTTTCTCCTCCTTGTATAAATCCTG
GTTGCTGTCTCTTTATGAGGAGTTGTGGCCCGTTGTCAGGCAACGTGGCGTGGTGTGCACTGTGTTTGCT
GACGCAACCCCCACTGGTTGGGGCATTGCCACCACCTGTCAGCTCCTTTCCGGGACTTTCGCTTTCCCCC
TCCCTATTGCCACGGCGGAACTCATCGCCGCCTGCCTTGCCCGCTGCTGGACAGGGGCTCGGCTGTTGGG
CACTGACAATTCCGTGGTGTTGTCGGGGAAATCATCGTCCTTTCCTTGGCTGCTCGCCTGTGTTGCCACC
TGGATTCTGCGCGGGACGTCCTTCTGCTACGTCCCTTCGGCCCTCAATCCAGCGGACCTTCCTTCCCGCG
GCCTGCTGCCGGCTCTGCGGCCTCTTCCGCGTCTTCGCCTTCGCCCTCAGACGAGTCGGATCTCCCTTTG
GGCCGCCTCCCCGCGTCGACTTTAAGACCAATGACTTACAAGGCAGCTGTAGATCTTAGCCACTTTTTAA
AAGAAAAGGGGGGACTGGAAGGGCTAATTCACTCCCAACGAAGACAAGATCTGCTTTTTGCTTGTACTGG
GTCTCTCTGGTTAGACCAGATCTGAGCCTGGGAGCTCTCTGGCTAACTAGGGAACCCACTGCTTAAGCCT
CAATAAAGCTTGCCTTGAGTGCTTCAAGTAGTGTGTGCCCGTCTGTTGTGTGACTCTGGTAACTAGAGAT
CCCTCAGACCCTTTTAGTCAGTGTGGAAAATCTCTAGCAGTACGTATAGTAGTTCATGTCATCTTATTAT
TCAGTATTTATAACTTGCAAAGAAATGAATATCAGAGAGTGAGAGGAACTTGTTTATTGCAGCTTATAAT
GGTTACAAATAAAGCAATAGCATCACAAATTTCACAAATAAAGCATTTTTTTCACTGCATTCTAGTTGTG
GTTTGTCCAAACTCATCAATGTATCTTATCATGTCTGGCTCTAGCTATCCCGCCCCTAACTCCGCCCATC
CCGCCCCTAACTCCGCCCAGTTCCGCCCATTCTCCGCCCCATGGCTGACTAATTTTTTTTATTTATGCAG
AGGCCGAGGCCGCCTCGGCCTCTGAGCTATTCCAGAAGTAGTGAGGAGGCTTTTTTGGAGGCCTAGGGAC
GTACCCAATTCGCCCTATAGTGAGTCGTATTACGCGCGCTCACTGGCCGTCGTTTTACAACGTCGTGACT
GGGAAAACCCTGGCGTTACCCAACTTAATCGCCTTGCAGCACATCCCCCTTTCGCCAGCTGGCGTAATAG
CGAAGAGGCCCGCACCGATCGCCCTTCCCAACAGTTGCGCAGCCTGAATGGCGAATGGG
[124 nt withheld, positions 4190-4313]
C
[91 nt withheld, positions 4315-4405]
A
[49 nt withheld, positions 4407-4455]
CCTTTGACGTTGGAGTCCACGTTCTTT
[37 nt withheld, positions 4483-4519]
ACCCTATCTCGGTCTATTCTTTTGATTTATAAGGGATTTTGCCGATTTCGGCCTATTGGTTAAAAAATGA
GCTGATTTAACAAAAATTTAACGCGAATTTTAACAAAATATTAACGCTTACAATTTAGGTGGCACTTTTC
GGGGAAATGTGCGCGGAACCCCTATTTGTTTATTTTTCTAAATACATTCAAATATGTATCCGCTCATGAG
ACAATAACCCTGATAAATGCTTCAATAATATTGAAAAAGGAAGAGTATGAGTATTCAACATTTCCGTGTC
GCCCTTATTCCCTTTTTTGCGGCATTTTGCCTTCCTGTTTTTGCTCACCCAGAAACGCTGGTGAAAGTAA
AAGATGCTGAAGATCAGTTGGGTGCACGAGTGGGTTACATCGAACTGGATCTCAACAGCGGTAAGATCCT
TGAGAGTTTTCGCCCCGAAGAACGTTTTCCAATGATGAGCACTTTTAAAGTTCTGCTATGTGGCGCGGTA
TTATCCCGTATTGACGCCGGGCAAGAGCAACTCGGTCGCCGCATACACTATTCTCAGAATGACTTGGTTG
AGTACTCACCAGTCACAGAAAAGCATCTTACGGATGGCATGACAGTAAGAGAATTATGCAGTGCTGCCAT
AACCATGAGTGATAACACTGCGGCCAACTTACTTCTGACAACGATCGGAGGACCGAAGGAGCTAACCGCT
TTTTTGCACAACATGGGGGATCATGTAACTCGCCTTGATCGTTGGGAACCGGAGCTGAATGAAGCCATAC
CAAACGACGAGCGTGACACCACGATGCCTGTAGCAATGGCAACAACGTTGCGCAAACTATTAACTGGCGA
ACTACTTACTCTAGCTTCCCGGCAACAATTAATAGACTGGATGGAGGCGGATAAAGTTGCAGGACCACTT
CTGCGCTCGGCCCTTCCGGCTGGCTGGTTTATTGCTGATAAATCTGGAGCCGGTGAGCGTGGGTCTCGCG
GTATCATTGCAGCACTGGGGCCAGATGGTAAGCCCTCCCGTATCGTAGTTATCTACACGACGGGGAGTCA
GGCAACTATGGATGAACGAAATAGACAGATCGCTGAGATAGGTGCCTCACTGATTAAGCATTGGTAACTG
TCAGACCAAGTTTACTCATATATACTTTAGATTGATTTAAAACTTCATTTTTAATTTAAAAGGATCTAGG
TGAAGATCCTTTTTGATAATCTCATGACCAAAATCCCTTAACGTGAGTTTTCGTTCCACTGAGCGTCAGA
CCCCGTAGAAAAGATCAAAGGATCTTCTTGAGATCCTTTTTTTCTGCGCGTAATCTGCTGCTTGCAAACA
AAAAAACCACCGCTACCAGCGGTGGTTTGTTTGCCGGATCAAGAGCTACCAACTCTTTTTCCGAAGGTAA
CTGGCTTCAGCAGAGCGCAGATACCAAATACTGTTCTTCTAGTGTAGCCGTAGTTAGGCCACCACTTCAA
GAACTCTGTAGCACCGCCTACATACCTCGCTCTGCTAATCCTGTTACCAGTGGCTGCTGCCAGTGGCGAT
AAGTCGTGTCTTACCGGGTTGGACTCAAGACGATAGTTACCGGATAAGGCGCAGCGGTCGGGCTGAACGG
GGGGTTCGTGCACACAGCCCAGCTTGGAGCGAACGACCTACACCGAACTGAGATACCTACAGCGTGAGCT
ATGAGAAAGCGCCACGCTTCCCGAAGGGAGAAAGGCGGACAGGTATCCGGTAAGCGGCAGGGTCGGAACA
GGAGAGCGCACGAGGGAGCTTCCAGGGGGAAACGCCTGGTATCTTTATAGTCCTGTCGGGTTTCGCCACC
TCTGACTTGAGCGTCGATTTTTGTGATGCTCGTCAGGGGGGCGGAGCCTATGGAAAAACGCCAGCAACGC
GGCCTTTTTACGGTTCCTGGCCTTTTGCTGGCCTTTTGCTCACATGTTCTTTCCTGCGTTATCCCCTGAT
TCTGTGGATAACCGTATTACCGCCTTTGAGTGAGCTGATACCGCTCGCCGCAGCCGAACGACCGAGCGCA
GCGAGTCAGTGAGCGAGGAAGCGGAAGAGCGCCCAATACGCAAACCGCCTCTCCCCGCGCGTTGGCCGAT
TCATTAATGCAGCTGGCACGACAGGTTTCCCGACTGGAAAGCGGGCAGTGAGCGCAACGCAATTAATGTG
AGTTAGCTCACTCATTAGGCACCCCAGGCTTTACACTTTATGCTTCCGGCTCGTATGTTGTGTGGAATTG
TGAGCGGATAACAATTTCACACAGGAAACAGCTATGACCATGATTACGCCAAGCGCGCAATTAACCCTCA
CTAAAGGGAACAAAAGCTGGAGCTGCAAGCTTAATGTAGTCTTATGCAATACTCTTGTAGTCTTGCAACA
TGGTAACGATGAGTTAGCAACATGCCTTACAAGGAGAGAAAAAGCACCGTGCATGCCGATTGGTGGAAGT
AAGGTGGTACGATCGTGCCTTATTAGGAAGGCAACAGACGGGTCTGACATGGATTGGACGAACCACTGAA
TTGCCGCATTGCAGAGATATTGTATTTAAGTGCCTAGCTCGATACATAAACGGGTCTCTCTGGTTAGACC
AGATCTGAGCCTGGGAGCTCTCTGGCTAACTAGGGAACCCACTGCTTAAGCCTCAATAAAGCTTGCCTTG
AGTGCTTCAAGTAGTGTGTGCCCGTCTGTTGTGTGACTCTGGTAACTAGAGATCCCTCAGACCCTTTTAG
TCAGTGTGGAAAATCTCTAGCAGTGGCGCCCGAACAGGGACTTGAAAGCGAAAGGGAAACCAGAGGAGCT
CTCTCGACGCAGGACTCGGCTTGCTGAAGCGCGCACGGCAAGAGGCGAGGGGCGGCGACTGGTGAGTACG
CCAAAAATTTTGACTAGCGGAGGCTAGAAGGAGAGAGATGGGTGCGAGAGCGTCAGTATTAAGCGGGGGA
GAATTAGATCGCGATGGGAAAAAATTCGGTTAAGGCCAGGGGGAAAGAAAAAATATAAATTAAAACATAT
AGTATGGGCAAGCAGGGAGCTAGAACGATTCGCAGTTAATCCTGGCCTGTTAGAAACATCAGAAGGCTGT
AGACAAATACTGGGACAGCTACAACCATCCCTTCAGACAGGATCAGAAGAACTTAGATCATTATATAATA
CAGTAGCAACCCTCTATTGTGTGCATCAAAGGATAGAGATAAAAGACACCAAGGAAGCTTTAGACAAGAT
AGAGGAAGAGCAAAACAAAAGTAAGACCACCGCACAGCAAGCGGCCGCTGATCTTCAGACCTGGAGGAGG
AGATATGAGGGACAATTGGAGAAGTGAATTATATAAATATAAAGTAGTAAAAATTGAACCATTAGGAGTA
GCACCCACCAAGGCAAAGAGAAGAGTGGTGCAGAGAGAAAAAAGAGCAGTGGGAATAGGAGCTTTGTTCC
TTGGGTTCTTGGGAGCAGCAGGAAGCACTATGGGCGCAGCGTCAATGACGCTGACGGTACAGGCCAGACA
ATTATTGTCTGGTATAGTGCAGCAGCAGAACAATTTGCTGAGGGCTATTGAGGCGCAACAGCATCTGTTG
CAACTCACAGTCTGGGGCATCAAGCAGCTCCAGGCAAGAATCCTGGCTGTGGAAAGATACCTAAAGGATC
AACAGCTCCTGGGGATTTGGGGTTGCTCTGGAAAACTCATTTGCACCACTGCTGTGCCTTGGAATGCTAG
TTGGAGTAATAAATCTCTGGAACAGATTTGGAATCACACGACCTGGATGGAGTGGGACAGAGAAATTAAC
AATTACACAAGCTTAATACACTCCTTAATTGAAGAATCGCAAAACCAGCAAGAAAAGAATGAACAAGAAT
TATTGGAATTAGATAAATGGGCAAGTTTGTGGAATTGGTTTAACATAACAAATTGGCTGTGGTATATAAA
ATTATTCATAATGATAGTAGGAGGCTTGGTAGGTTTAAGAATAGTTTTTGCTGTACTTTCTATAGTGAAT
AGAGTTAGGCAGGGATATTCACCATTATCGTTTCAGACCCACCTCCCAACCCCGAGGGGACCCATGCATT
GCATCTCAATTAGTCAGCAACCAGGTGTGGAAAGTCCCCAGGCTCCCCAGCAGGCAGAAGTATGCAAAGC
ATGCGTCTCAATTAGTCAGCAACCATAGTCCCGCCCCTAACTCCGCCCATCCCGCCCCTAACTCCGCCCA
GTTCCGCCCATTCTCCGCCCCATGGCTGACTAATTTTTTTTATTTATGCAGAGGCCGAGGCCGCCTCGGC
CTCTGAGCTATTCCAGAAGTAGTGAGGAGGCTTTTTTGGAGGCCTAGGCTTTTGCAAAAAGCTTTCTAGA
GGTACCACCGGAGCTTACCATGACCGAGTACAAGCCCACGGTGCGCCTCGCCACCCGCGACGACGTCCCC
AGGGCCGTACGCACCCTCGCCGCCGCGTTCGCCGACTACCCCGCCACGCGCCACACCGTCGATCCGGACC
GCCACATCGAGCGGGTCACCGAGCTGCAAGAACTCTTCCTCACGCGCGTCGGGCTCGACATCGGCAAGGT
GTGGGTCGCGGACGACGGCGCCGCCGTGGCGGTCTGGACCACGCCGGAGAGCGTCGAAGCGGGGGCGGTG
TTCGCCGAGATCGGCCCGCGCATGGCCGAGTTGAGCGGTTCCCGGCTGGCCGCGCAGCAACAGATGGAAG
GCCTCCTGGCGCCGCACCGGCCCAAGGAGCCCGCGTGGTTCCTGGCCACCGTCGGCGTCTCGCCCGACCA
CCAGGGCAAGGGTCTGGGCAGCGCCGTCGTGCTCCCCGGAGTGGAGGCGGCCGAGCGCGCCGGGGTGCCC
GCCTTCCTGGAGACCTCCGCGCCCCGCAACCTCCCCTTCTACGAGCGGCTCGGCTTCACCGTCACCGCCG
ACGTCGAGGTGCCCGAAGGACCGCGCACCTGGTGCATGACCCGCAAGCCCGGTGCCAGTTAACGAATTCT
AGATCTTGAGACAAATGGCAGTATTCATCCACAATTTTAAAAGAAAAGGGGGGATTGGGGGGTACAGTGC
AGGGGAAAGAATAGTAGACATAATAGCAACAGACATACAAACTAAAGAATTACAAAAACAAATTACAAAA
ATTCAAAATTTTCGGGTTTATTACAGGGACAGCAGAGATCCACTTTGGCGCCGGCTCGAGGCCTGCAGGT
GCAAAGATGGATAAAGTTTTAAACAGAGAGGAATCTTTGCAGCTAATGGACCTTCTAGGTCTTGAAAGGA
GTGGGAATT
