>Addgene plasmid #143002 | TFORF2829 | depositor partial sequence | sequence record 281144 | Insert
ACCGCCACCATGGAAGATATACAAACAAATGCGGAACTGAAAAGCACTCAGGAGCAGTCTGTGCCCGCAG
AAAGTGCAGCGGTTTTGAATGACTACAGTTTAACCAAATCTCATGAAATGGAAAATGTGGACAGTGGAGA
AGGCCCAGCCAATGAAGATGAAGACATAGGAGATGATTCAATGAAAGTGAAAGATGAATACAGTGAAAGA
GATGAGAATGTTTTAAAGTCAGAACCCATGGGAAATGCAGAAGAGCCTGAAATCCCTTACAGCTATTCAA
GAGAATATAATGAATATGAAAACATTAAGTTGGAGAGACATGTTGTCTCATTCGATAGTAGCAGGCCAAC
CAGTGGAAAGATGAACTGCGATGTGTGTGGATTATCCTGCATCAGCTTCAATGTCTTAATGGTTCATAAG
CGAAGCCATACTGGTGAACGCCCATTCCAGTGTAATCAGTGTGGGGCATCTTTTACTCAGAAAGGTAACC
TCCTCCGCCACATTAAACTGCACACAGGGGAAAAACCTTTTAAGTGTCACCTCTGCAACTATGCATGCCA
AAGAAGAGATGCGCTCACGGGGCATCTTAGGACACATTCTGTGGAGAAACCCTACAAATGTGAGTTTTGT
GGAAGGAGTTACAAGCAGAGAAGTTCCCTTGAGGAGCACAAGGAGCGCTGCCGTACATTTCTTCAGAGCA
CTGACCCAGGGGACACTGGTGAGAAGCGCCACTGCTTTGATGTCAACTATAATTCAAGTTACATGTATGA
GAAAGAGAGTGAGCTCATACAGACCCGCATGATGGACCAAGCCATCAATAACGCCATCAGCTATCTTGGC
GCCGAAGCCCTGCGCCCCTTGGTCCAGACACCGCCTGCTCCCACCTCGGAGATGGTTCCAGTTATCAGCA
GCATGTATCCCATAGCCCTCACCCGGGCTGAGATGTCAAACGGTGCCCCTCAAGAGCTGGAAAAGAAAAG
CATCCACCTTCCAGAGAAGAGCGTGCCTTCTGAGAGAGGCCTCTCTCCCAACAATAGTGGCCACGACTCC
ACGGACACTGACAGCAACCATGAAGAACGCCAGAATCACATCTATCAGCAAAATCACATGGTCCTGTCTC
GGGCCCGCAATGGGATGCCACTTCTGAAGGAGGTTCCCCGCTCTTACGAACTCCTCAAGCCCCCGCCCAT
CTGCCCAAGAGACTCCGTCAAAGTGATCAACAAGGAAGGGGAGGTGATGGATGTGTATCGGTGTGACCAC
TGCCGCGTCCTCTTCCTGGACTATGTGATGTTCACGATTCACATGGGCTGCCACGGCTTCCGTGACCCTT
TCGAGTGTAACATGTGTGGATATCGAAGCCATGATCGGTATGAGTTCTCGTCTCACATAGCCAGAGGAGA
ACACAGAGCCCTGCTGAAGTAGTAATGAACTAGTCCGTAACTTGAAAGTATTTCGATTTCTTGGCTTTAT
ATATCTTGTGGAAAGGACGACTTTAGTGAATGTAAGGTGAGTGC
