>Addgene plasmid #143002 | TFORF2829 | depositor partial sequence | sequence record 281145 | Barcode
CTTTAGTGAATGTAAGGTGAGTGC
